Addgene plasmid #15402: pBlue-hFX(AA88)-HA
Depositing lab: Michael Ristow. Depositing organization: Friedrich-Schiller-Universitaet Jena. Publication: Crystal structure of human frataxin. Dhe-Paganon S, Shigeta R, Chi YI, Ristow M, Shoelson SE. J Biol Chem. 2000 Oct 6. 275(40):30753-6. 10.1074/jbc.C000407200 PubMed 10900192.
Backbone
  Vector backbone: pBluescript II
  Backbone manufacturer: Stratagene
  Backbone size w/o insert (bp): 2961
  Vector type: Bacterial Expression
Growth in bacteria
  Bacterial resistance: Ampicillin, 100 μg/mL
  Growth temperature: 37°C
  Growth strain: DH5alpha
  Copy number: High Copy
Gene/Insert
  Gene/Insert name: human frataxin cDNA (alt names: hFX; FRX; frataxin)
  Species: H. sapiens (human)
  Insert size (bp): 428
  Mutation: contains cDNA coding sequence for amino acids 88-210 of the original human frataxin gene
  Entrez Gene: FXN (a.k.a. CyaY, FA, FARR, FRDA, X25)
  Tag / fusion protein: HA (C terminal on insert); AU1 (C terminal on insert); HIS (N terminal on backbone)
  Cloning method: Restriction Enzyme; 5′ cloning site BamHI (not destroyed); 3′ cloning site EcoRI (not destroyed)
  Sequencing primers: 5′ T7
Terms and licenses: Academic/Nonprofit Terms; Industry Terms: Not Available to Industry
How to cite: pBlue-hFX(AA88)-HA was a gift from Michael Ristow (Addgene plasmid # 15402 ; http://n2t.net/addgene:15402 ; RRID:Addgene_15402)
