[The description below was written by a language model from this plasmid's Addgene catalogue record.]
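Description:
pBlue-hFX(AA88)-HA is a bacterial plasmid built on the pBluescript II phagemid backbone (about 3 kb without insert), a high-copy cloning vector maintained in E. coli under ampicillin selection. The record classifies it as a bacterial expression vector. No feature table is provided, so the promoter driving the insert is not explicitly stated. A T7 primer is listed for sequencing from the 5′ side, which fits the T7 promoter and primer site that flanks the pBluescript polylinker, but the record does not say whether expression depends on it.

The insert is a roughly 430 bp fragment of human frataxin (FXN) cDNA placed between BamHI and EcoRI sites, both of which remain intact so the fragment can be excised or transferred. It encodes only residues 88–210 of the protein, omitting the N-terminal portion of the full-length precursor; in frataxin that region includes the mitochondrial targeting sequence, so the fragment corresponds to a truncated, mature-like form. HA and AU1 epitope tags are recorded at the C-terminus of the insert, allowing antibody-based detection. A His tag is listed at the N-terminus as contributed by the backbone, which would permit metal-affinity purification, although standard pBluescript II does not carry such a tag, so the backbone has presumably been modified.

The associated publication reports the crystal structure of human frataxin, the protein deficient in Friedreich ataxia. This suggests the construct serves as a source of the truncated, tagged frataxin coding sequence for recombinant protein production, subcloning and structural or biochemical studies.
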