>Addgene plasmid #15402 | pBlue-hFX(AA88)-HA | depositor partial sequence | sequence record 8269 | Author sequence
GGATCCGGCTCTCTAGATGAGACCACCTATGAAAGACTAGCAGAGGAAACGCTGGACTCTTTAGCAGAGT
TTTTTGAAGACCTTGCAGACAAGCCATACACGTTTGAGGACTATGATGTCTCCTTTGGGAGTGGTGTCTT
AACTGTCAAACTGGGTGGAGATCTAGGAACCTATGTGATCAACAAGCAGACGCCAAACAAGCAAATCTGG
CTATCTTCTCCATCCAGTGGACCTAAGCGTTATGACTGGACTGGGAAAAACTGGGTGTACTCCCACGACG
GCGTGTCCCTCCATGAGCTGCTGGCCGCAGAGCTCACTAAAGCCTTAAAAACCAAACTGGACTTGTCTTC
CTTGGCCTATTCCGGAAAAGATGCTTACCCTTACGACGTACCAGACTACGCAGACACGTACCGATACATC
TAGAATTC
