>Addgene plasmid #15402 | pBlue-hFX(AA88)-HA | addgene partial sequence | sequence record 21852 | 15402 with T3
CCCCTCGAGGTCGACGGTATCGATAAGCTTGATATCGAATTCTAGATGTATCGGTACGTGTCTGCGTAGT
CTGGTACGTCGTAAGGGTAAGCATCTTTTCCGGAATAGGCCAAGGAAGACAAGTCCAGTTTGGTTTTTAA
GGCTTTAGTGAGCTCTGCGGCCAGCAGCTCATGGAGGGACACGCCGTCGTGGGAGTACACCCAGTTTTTC
CCAGTCCAGTCATAACGCTTAGGTCCACTGGATGGAGAAGATAGCCAGATTTGCTTGTTTGGCGTCTGCT
TGTTGATCACATAGGTTCCTAGATCTCCACCCAGTTTGACAGTTAAGACACCACTCCCAAAGGAGACATC
ATAGTCCTCAAACGTGTATGGCTTGTCTGCAAGGTCTTCAAAAAACTCTGCTAAAGAGTCCAGCGTTTCC
TCTGCTAGTCTTTCATAGGTGGTCTCATCTAGAGAGCCGGATCCACTAGTTCTAGAGCGGCCGCCACCGC
GGTGGAGCTCCAATTCGCCCTATAGTGAGTCGTATTACGCGCGCTCACTGGCCGTCGTTTTACAACGTCG
TGACTGGGAAAACCCTGGCGTTACCCAACTTAATCGCCTTGCAGCACATCCCCCTTTCGCCAGCTGGCGT
AATAGCGAAGAGGCCCGCACCGATCGCCCTTCCCAACAGTTGCGCAGCCTGAATGGCGAATGGG
[124 nt withheld, positions 695-818]
CGCCGGCTTTCCCCGTCAAGCTCTAAATC
